Addgene plasmid #216246: pGL3- sgAAVS1.5-CAG-Cas9-T2A-mCherry-P2A-Puro
Purpose: Express Cas9 with CAG promoter to improve the expression in hES cells and a highly efficient sgAAVS1.5 for AAVS1 integration
Depositing lab: Elina Ikonen. Depositing organization: University of Helsinki. Publication: HiHo-AID2: boosting homozygous knock-in efficiency enables robust generation of human auxin-inducible degron cells. Li S, Wang Y, van der Stoel M, Zhou X, Madhusudan S, Kanerva K, Nguyen VD, Eskici N, Olkkonen VM, Zhou Y, Raivio T, Ikonen E. Genome Biol. 2024 Feb 26;25(1):58. doi: 10.1186/s13059-024-03187-w. PubMed 38409044.
Backbone
  Vector backbone: pGL3-basic
  Backbone manufacturer: Promega
  Backbone size w/o insert (bp): 2000
  Total vector size (bp): 10389
  Vector type: Mammalian Expression, CRISPR ; Human safe harbor locus (A AVS1) site-specific integration
  Selectable markers: Puromycin
Growth in bacteria
  Bacterial resistance: Ampicillin, 100 μg/mL
  Growth temperature: 37°C
  Growth strain: DH5alpha
  Copy number: High Copy
Gene/Insert
  Gene/Insert name: Cas9 and sgAAVS1.5
  gRNA/shRNA sequence: ctagtggccccactgtgggg
  Species: Synthetic
  Promoter: CAG
  Cloning method: Restriction Enzyme; 5′ cloning site AgeI (unknown if destroyed); 3′ cloning site BstBI (unknown if destroyed)
  Sequencing primers: 5′ ctcctgggcaacgtgctggt
Terms and licenses: Academic/Nonprofit Terms; Industry Terms: Not Available to Industry
How to cite: pGL3- sgAAVS1.5-CAG-Cas9-T2A-mCherry-P2A-Puro was a gift from Elina Ikonen (Addgene plasmid # 216246 ; http://n2t.net/addgene:216246 ; RRID:Addgene_216246)
