[The description below was written by a language model from this plasmid's Addgene catalogue record and pLannotate feature annotations shown in this document.]
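Description:
pGL3- sgAAVS1.5-CAG-Cas9-T2A-mCherry-P2A-Puro is an all-in-one mammalian CRISPR expression plasmid of about 10.4 kb built on a pared-down pGL3-basic backbone. It is propagated in E. coli through a high-copy ColE1/pUC-type origin and selected with ampicillin via the β-lactamase gene and its native promoter. It is a non-viral plasmid intended for direct delivery into human cells, with puromycin as the mammalian selectable marker.

The payload consists of two expression units in the same orientation. A human U6 RNA polymerase III promoter drives a single guide RNA, sgAAVS1.5, joined to the Streptococcus pyogenes gRNA scaffold, directing cleavage at the human AAVS1 safe harbor locus. Downstream, a CAG promoter (CMV enhancer, chicken β-actin promoter and chimeric β-actin/β-globin intron) drives one long open reading frame. The annotation software splits Cas9 into contiguous N- and C-terminal segments that together make up full-length S. pyogenes Cas9, followed by a nucleoplasmin nuclear localization signal. According to the construct name, T2A and P2A self-cleaving peptides then link Cas9 to mCherry and puromycin N-acetyltransferase, so a single transcript yields nuclease, red fluorescent reporter and drug resistance as separate proteins. An HSV TK polyadenylation signal lies downstream. Short ble and bGH poly(A) fragments are also annotated and appear to be cloning remnants.

CAG was chosen to improve Cas9 expression in human embryonic stem cells. The plasmid is used to cut AAVS1 efficiently for site-specific knock-in, presumably alongside a separate donor template, which this plasmid does not carry. Transfected cells can be enriched by mCherry fluorescence or puromycin selection.
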