Features (pLannotate 1.2.2; 17 found; start..end, strand, type, name):
    185..773     -  rep_origin     ori: high-copy-number ColE1/pMB1/pBR322/pUC origin of replication
    944..1804    -  CDS            AmpR: β-lactamase; bla; confers resistance to ampicillin, carbenicillin, and related antibiotics
   1805..1909    -  promoter       AmpR promoter: bla
   1962..2202    +  promoter       U6 promoter: RNA polymerase III promoter for human U6 snRNA
   2232..2307    +  misc_RNA       gRNA scaffold: guide RNA scaffold for the Streptococcus pyogenes CRISPR/Cas9 system
   2465..2844    +  enhancer       CMV enhancer: human cytomegalovirus immediate early enhancer
   2846..3123    +  promoter       chicken β-actin promoter: No description available
   3124..4140    +  intron         chimeric intron: chimera between introns from chicken β-actin and rabbit β-globin
   4194..4210    +  misc_feature   MCS (fragment): multiple cloning site
   4344..5945    +  CDS            Cas9(N): N-terminal portion of Streptococcus pyogenes Cas9 (Zetsche et al., 2015)
   5946..8444    +  CDS            Cas9(C): C-terminal portion of Streptococcus pyogenes Cas9 (Zetsche et al., 2015)
   8445..8492    +  CDS            nucleoplasmin NLS: bipartite nuclear localization signal from nucleoplasmin
   8562..9266    +  CDS            mCherry: mCherry is a basic (constitutively fluorescent) red fluorescent protein published in 2004, derived from Discosoma sp.. It is reported to be a very rapidly-maturing monomer with low acid sensitivity.
   9345..9944    +  CDS            PuroR: puromycin N-acetyltransferase; pac from Streptomyces alboniger; confers resistance to puromycin
   9971..10123   +  CDS            ble (fragment): BLE_KLEPN - Experimental evidence at protein level: Swiss-Prot protein existence level 1. Binding protein with a strong affinity to the bleomycin family of antibiotics. Binds to CL990; an antimitotic-antibiotic compound. From Klebsiella pneumoniae.
  10182..10229   +  polyA_signal   HSV TK poly(A) signal: herpes simplex virus thymidine kinase polyadenylation signal (Cole and Stacy, 1985)
  10320..10336   -  polyA_signal   bGH poly(A) signal (fragment): bovine growth hormone polyadenylation signal
>Addgene plasmid #216246 | pGL3- sgAAVS1.5-CAG-Cas9-T2A-mCherry-P2A-Puro | addgene full sequence | sequence record 426842 | Addgene NGS Result
GCTCTTCCGCTTCCTCGCTCACTGACTCGCTGCGCTCGGTCGTTCGGCTGCGGCGAGCGGTATCAGCTCA
CTCAAAGGCGGTAATACGGTTATCCACAGAATCAGGGGATAACGCAGGAAAGAACATGTGAGCAAAAGGC
CAGCAAAAGGCCAGGAACCGTAAAAAGGCCGCGTTGCTGGCGTTTTTCCATAGGCTCCGCCCCCCTGACG
AGCATCACAAAAATCGACGCTCAAGTCAGAGGTGGCGAAACCCGACAGGACTATAAAGATACCAGGCGTT
TCCCCCTGGAAGCTCCCTCGTGCGCTCTCCTGTTCCGACCCTGCCGCTTACCGGATACCTGTCCGCCTTT
CTCCCTTCGGGAAGCGTGGCGCTTTCTCATAGCTCACGCTGTAGGTATCTCAGTTCGGTGTAGGTCGTTC
GCTCCAAGCTGGGCTGTGTGCACGAACCCCCCGTTCAGCCCGACCGCTGCGCCTTATCCGGTAACTATCG
TCTTGAGTCCAACCCGGTAAGACACGACTTATCGCCACTGGCAGCAGCCACTGGTAACAGGATTAGCAGA
GCGAGGTATGTAGGCGGTGCTACAGAGTTCTTGAAGTGGTGGCCTAACTACGGCTACACTAGAAGAACAG
TATTTGGTATCTGCGCTCTGCTGAAGCCAGTTACCTTCGGAAAAAGAGTTGGTAGCTCTTGATCCGGCAA
ACAAACCACCGCTGGTAGCGGTGGTTTTTTTGTTTGCAAGCAGCAGATTACGCGCAGAAAAAAAGGATCT
CAAGAAGATCCTTTGATCTTTTCTACGGGGTCTGACGCTCAGTGGAACGAAAACTCACGTTAAGGGATTT
TGGTCATGAGATTATCAAAAAGGATCTTCACCTAGATCCTTTTAAATTAAAAATGAAGTTTTAAATCAAT
CTAAAGTATATATGAGTAAACTTGGTCTGACAGTTACCAATGCTTAATCAGTGAGGCACCTATCTCAGCG
ATCTGTCTATTTCGTTCATCCATAGTTGCCTGACTCCCCGTCGTGTAGATAACTACGATACGGGAGGGCT
TACCATCTGGCCCCAGTGCTGCAATGATACCGCGAGACCCACGCTCACCGGCTCCAGATTTATCAGCAAT
AAACCAGCCAGCCGGAAGGGCCGAGCGCAGAAGTGGTCCTGCAACTTTATCCGCCTCCATCCAGTCTATT
AATTGTTGCCGGGAAGCTAGAGTAAGTAGTTCGCCAGTTAATAGTTTGCGCAACGTTGTTGCCATTGCTA
CAGGCATCGTGGTGTCACGCTCGTCGTTTGGTATGGCTTCATTCAGCTCCGGTTCCCAACGATCAAGGCG
AGTTACATGATCCCCCATGTTGTGCAAAAAAGCGGTTAGCTCCTTCGGTCCTCCGATCGTTGTCAGAAGT
AAGTTGGCCGCAGTGTTATCACTCATGGTTATGGCAGCACTGCATAATTCTCTTACTGTCATGCCATCCG
TAAGATGCTTTTCTGTGACTGGTGAGTACTCAACCAAGTCATTCTGAGAATAGTGTATGCGGCGACCGAG
TTGCTCTTGCCCGGCGTCAATACGGGATAATACCGCGCCACATAGCAGAACTTTAAAAGTGCTCATCATT
GGAAAACGTTCTTCGGGGCGAAAACTCTCAAGGATCTTACCGCTGTTGAGATCCAGTTCGATGTAACCCA
CTCGTGCACCCAACTGATCTTCAGCATCTTTTACTTTCACCAGCGTTTCTGGGTGAGCAAAAACAGGAAG
GCAAAATGCCGCAAAAAAGGGAATAAGGGCGACACGGAAATGTTGAATACTCATACTCTTCCTTTTTCAA
TATTATTGAAGCATTTATCAGGGTTATTGTCTCATGAGCGGATACATATTTGAATGTATTTAGAAAAATA
AACAAATAGGGGTTCCGCGCACATTTCCCCGAAAAGTGCCACCTGACGGTACCGCTAGCGTCGACGGATC
CGAGGGCCTATTTCCCATGATTCCTTCATATTTGCATATACGATACAAGGCTGTTAGAGAGATAATTGGA
ATTAATTTGACTGTAAACACAAAGATATTAGTACAAAATACGTGACGTAGAAAGTAATAATTTCTTGGGT
AGTTTGCAGTTTTAAAATTATGTTTTAAAATGGACTATCATATGCTTACCGTAACTTGAAAGTATTTCGA
TTTCTTGGCTTTATATATCTTGTGGAAAGGACGAAACACCGCTAGTGGCCCCACTGTGGGGGTTTTAGAG
CTAGAAATAGCAAGTTAAAATAAGGCTAGTCCGTTATCAACTTGAAAAAGTGGCACCGAGTCGGTGCTTT
TTTTAGATCTCGAGTCTAGAGGAGGTCGCTGAGTAGTGCGCGAGCAAAATTTAAGCTACAACAAGGCAAG
GCTTGACCGACAATTGCATGAAGAATCTGCTTAGGGTTAGGCGTTTTGCGCTGCTTCGCGATGTACGGGC
CAGATATACGCGTTGACATTGATTATTGACTAGTTATTAATAGTAATCAATTACGGGGTCATTAGTTCAT
AGCCCATATATGGAGTTCCGCGTTACATAACTTACGGTAAATGGCCCGCCTGGCTGACCGCCCAACGACC
CCCGCCCATTGACGTCAATAATGACGTATGTTCCCATAGTAACGCCAATAGGGACTTTCCATTGACGTCA
ATGGGTGGAGTATTTACGGTAAACTGCCCACTTGGCAGTACATCAAGTGTATCATATGCCAAGTACGCCC
CCTATTGACGTCAATGACGGTAAATGGCCCGCCTGGCATTATGCCCAGTACATGACCTTATGGGACTTTC
CTACTTGGCAGTACATCTACGTATTAGTCATCGCTATTACCATGGTCGAGGTGAGCCCCACGTTCTGCTT
CACTCTCCCCATCTCCCCCCCCTCCCCACCCCCAATTTTGTATTTATTTATTTTTTAATTATTTTGTGCA
GCGATGGGGGCGGGGGGGGGGGGGGGGCGCGCGCCAGGCGGGGCGGGGCGGGGCGAGGGGCGGGGCGGGG
CGAGGCGGAGAGGTGCGGCGGCAGCCAATCAGAGCGGCGCGCTCCGAAAGTTTCCTTTTATGGCGAGGCG
GCGGCGGCGGCGGCCCTATAAAAAGCGAAGCGCGCGGCGGGCGGGAGTCGCTGCGCGCTGCCTTCGCCCC
GTGCCCCGCTCCGCCGCCGCCTCGCGCCGCCCGCCCCGGCTCTGACTGACCGCGTTACTCCCACAGGTGA
GCGGGCGGGACGGCCCTTCTCCTCCGGGCTGTAATTAGCGCTTGGTTTAATGACGGCTTGTTTCTTTTCT
GTGGCTGCGTGAAAGCCTTGAGGGGCTCCGGGAGGGCCCTTTGTGCGGGGGGAGCGGCTCGGGGGGTGCG
TGCGTGTGTGTGTGCGTGGGGAGCGCCGCGTGCGGCTCCGCGCTGCCCGGCGGCTGTGAGCGCTGCGGGC
GCGGCGCGGGGCTTTGTGCGCTCCGCAGTGTGCGCGAGGGGAGCGCGGCCGGGGGCGGTGCCCCGCGGTG
CGGGGGGGGCTGCGAGGGGAACAAAGGCTGCGTGCGGGGTGTGTGCGTGGGGGGGTGAGCAGGGGGTGTG
GGCGCGTCGGTCGGGCTGCAACCCCCCCTGCACCCCCCTCCCCGAGTTGCTGAGCACGGCCCGGCTTCGG
GTGCGGGGCTCCGTACGGGGCGTGGCGCGGGGCTCGCCGTGCCGGGCGGGGGGTGGCGGCAGGTGGGGGT
GCCGGGCGGGGCGGGGCCGCCTCGGGCCGGGGAGGGCTCGGGGGAGGGGCGCGGCGGCCCCCGGAGCGCC
GGCGGCTGTCGAGGCGCGGCGAGCCGCAGCCATTGCCTTTTATGGTAATCGTGCGAGAGGGCGCAGGGAC
TTCCTTTGTCCCAAATCTGTGCGGAGCCGAAATCTGGGAGGCGCCGCCGCACCCCCTCTAGCGGGCGCGG
GGCGAAGCGGTGCGGCGCCGGCAGGAAGGAAATGGGCGGGGAGGGCCTTCGTGCGTCGCCGCGCCGCCGT
CCCCTTCTCCCTCTCCAGCCTCGGGGCTGTCCGCGGGGGGACGGCTGCCTTCGGGGGGGACGGGGCAGGG
CGGGGTTCGGCTTCTGGCGTGTGACCGGCGGCTCTAGAGCCTCTGCTAACCATGTTCATGCCTTCTTCTT
TTTCCTACAGCTCCTGGGCAACGTGCTGGTTATTGTGCTGTCTCATCATTTTGGCAAAGAATTGCTACCG
GACTCAGATCCACCGGTGCCACCATGGACTATAAGGACCACGACGGAGACTACAAGGATCATGATATTGA
TTACAAAGACGATGACGATAAGATGGCCCCAAAGAAGAAGCGGAAGGTCGGTATCCACGGAGTCCCAGCA
GCCGACAAGAAGTACAGCATCGGCCTGGACATCGGCACCAACTCTGTGGGCTGGGCCGTGATCACCGACG
AGTACAAGGTGCCCAGCAAGAAATTCAAGGTGCTGGGCAACACCGACCGGCACAGCATCAAGAAGAACCT
GATCGGAGCCCTGCTGTTCGACAGCGGCGAAACAGCCGAGGCCACCCGGCTGAAGAGAACCGCCAGAAGA
AGATACACCAGACGGAAGAACCGGATCTGCTATCTGCAAGAGATCTTCAGCAACGAGATGGCCAAGGTGG
ACGACAGCTTCTTCCACAGACTGGAAGAGTCCTTCCTGGTGGAAGAGGATAAGAAGCACGAGCGGCACCC
CATCTTCGGCAACATCGTGGACGAGGTGGCCTACCACGAGAAGTACCCCACCATCTACCACCTGAGAAAG
AAACTGGTGGACAGCACCGACAAGGCCGACCTGCGGCTGATCTATCTGGCCCTGGCCCACATGATCAAGT
TCCGGGGCCACTTCCTGATCGAGGGCGACCTGAACCCCGACAACAGCGACGTGGACAAGCTGTTCATCCA
GCTGGTGCAGACCTACAACCAGCTGTTCGAGGAAAACCCCATCAACGCCAGCGGCGTGGACGCCAAGGCC
ATCCTGTCTGCCAGACTGAGCAAGAGCAGACGGCTGGAAAATCTGATCGCCCAGCTGCCCGGCGAGAAGA
AGAATGGCCTGTTCGGAAACCTGATTGCCCTGAGCCTGGGCCTGACCCCCAACTTCAAGAGCAACTTCGA
CCTGGCCGAGGATGCCAAACTGCAGCTGAGCAAGGACACCTACGACGACGACCTGGACAACCTGCTGGCC
CAGATCGGCGACCAGTACGCCGACCTGTTTCTGGCCGCCAAGAACCTGTCCGACGCCATCCTGCTGAGCG
ACATCCTGAGAGTGAACACCGAGATCACCAAGGCCCCCCTGAGCGCCTCTATGATCAAGAGATACGACGA
GCACCACCAGGACCTGACCCTGCTGAAAGCTCTCGTGCGGCAGCAGCTGCCTGAGAAGTACAAAGAGATT
TTCTTCGACCAGAGCAAGAACGGCTACGCCGGCTACATTGACGGCGGAGCCAGCCAGGAAGAGTTCTACA
AGTTCATCAAGCCCATCCTGGAAAAGATGGACGGCACCGAGGAACTGCTCGTGAAGCTGAACAGAGAGGA
CCTGCTGCGGAAGCAGCGGACCTTCGACAACGGCAGCATCCCCCACCAGATCCACCTGGGAGAGCTGCAC
GCCATTCTGCGGCGGCAGGAAGATTTTTACCCATTCCTGAAGGACAACCGGGAAAAGATCGAGAAGATCC
TGACCTTCCGCATCCCCTACTACGTGGGCCCTCTGGCCAGGGGAAACAGCAGATTCGCCTGGATGACCAG
AAAGAGCGAGGAAACCATCACCCCCTGGAACTTCGAGGAAGTGGTGGACAAGGGCGCTTCCGCCCAGAGC
TTCATCGAGCGGATGACCAACTTCGATAAGAACCTGCCCAACGAGAAGGTGCTGCCCAAGCACAGCCTGC
TGTACGAGTACTTCACCGTGTATAACGAGCTGACCAAAGTGAAATACGTGACCGAGGGAATGAGAAAGCC
CGCCTTCCTGAGCGGCGAGCAGAAAAAGGCCATCGTGGACCTGCTGTTCAAGACCAACCGGAAAGTGACC
GTGAAGCAGCTGAAAGAGGACTACTTCAAGAAAATCGAGTGCTTCGACTCCGTGGAAATCTCCGGCGTGG
AAGATCGGTTCAACGCCTCCCTGGGCACATACCACGATCTGCTGAAAATTATCAAGGACAAGGACTTCCT
GGACAATGAGGAAAACGAGGACATTCTGGAAGATATCGTGCTGACCCTGACACTGTTTGAGGACAGAGAG
ATGATCGAGGAACGGCTGAAAACCTATGCCCACCTGTTCGACGACAAAGTGATGAAGCAGCTGAAGCGGC
GGAGATACACCGGCTGGGGCAGGCTGAGCCGGAAGCTGATCAACGGCATCCGGGACAAGCAGTCCGGCAA
GACAATCCTGGATTTCCTGAAGTCCGACGGCTTCGCCAACAGAAACTTCATGCAGCTGATCCACGACGAC
AGCCTGACCTTTAAAGAGGACATCCAGAAAGCCCAGGTGTCCGGCCAGGGCGATAGCCTGCACGAGCACA
TTGCCAATCTGGCCGGCAGCCCCGCCATTAAGAAGGGCATCCTGCAGACAGTGAAGGTGGTGGACGAGCT
CGTGAAAGTGATGGGCCGGCACAAGCCCGAGAACATCGTGATCGAAATGGCCAGAGAGAACCAGACCACC
CAGAAGGGACAGAAGAACAGCCGCGAGAGAATGAAGCGGATCGAAGAGGGCATCAAAGAGCTGGGCAGCC
AGATCCTGAAAGAACACCCCGTGGAAAACACCCAGCTGCAGAACGAGAAGCTGTACCTGTACTACCTGCA
GAATGGGCGGGATATGTACGTGGACCAGGAACTGGACATCAACCGGCTGTCCGACTACGATGTGGACCAT
ATCGTGCCTCAGAGCTTTCTGAAGGACGACTCCATCGACAACAAGGTGCTGACCAGAAGCGACAAGAACC
GGGGCAAGAGCGACAACGTGCCCTCCGAAGAGGTCGTGAAGAAGATGAAGAACTACTGGCGGCAGCTGCT
GAACGCCAAGCTGATTACCCAGAGAAAGTTCGACAATCTGACCAAGGCCGAGAGAGGCGGCCTGAGCGAA
CTGGATAAGGCCGGCTTCATCAAGAGACAGCTGGTGGAAACCCGGCAGATCACAAAGCACGTGGCACAGA
TCCTGGACTCCCGGATGAACACTAAGTACGACGAGAATGACAAGCTGATCCGGGAAGTGAAAGTGATCAC
CCTGAAGTCCAAGCTGGTGTCCGATTTCCGGAAGGATTTCCAGTTTTACAAAGTGCGCGAGATCAACAAC
TACCACCACGCCCACGACGCCTACCTGAACGCCGTCGTGGGAACCGCCCTGATCAAAAAGTACCCTAAGC
TGGAAAGCGAGTTCGTGTACGGCGACTACAAGGTGTACGACGTGCGGAAGATGATCGCCAAGAGCGAGCA
GGAAATCGGCAAGGCTACCGCCAAGTACTTCTTCTACAGCAACATCATGAACTTTTTCAAGACCGAGATT
ACCCTGGCCAACGGCGAGATCCGGAAGCGGCCTCTGATCGAGACAAACGGCGAAACCGGGGAGATCGTGT
GGGATAAGGGCCGGGATTTTGCCACCGTGCGGAAAGTGCTGAGCATGCCCCAAGTGAATATCGTGAAAAA
GACCGAGGTGCAGACAGGCGGCTTCAGCAAAGAGTCTATCCTGCCCAAGAGGAACAGCGATAAGCTGATC
GCCAGAAAGAAGGACTGGGACCCTAAGAAGTACGGCGGCTTCGACAGCCCCACCGTGGCCTATTCTGTGC
TGGTGGTGGCCAAAGTGGAAAAGGGCAAGTCCAAGAAACTGAAGAGTGTGAAAGAGCTGCTGGGGATCAC
CATCATGGAAAGAAGCAGCTTCGAGAAGAATCCCATCGACTTTCTGGAAGCCAAGGGCTACAAAGAAGTG
AAAAAGGACCTGATCATCAAGCTGCCTAAGTACTCCCTGTTCGAGCTGGAAAACGGCCGGAAGAGAATGC
TGGCCTCTGCCGGCGAACTGCAGAAGGGAAACGAACTGGCCCTGCCCTCCAAATATGTGAACTTCCTGTA
CCTGGCCAGCCACTATGAGAAGCTGAAGGGCTCCCCCGAGGATAATGAGCAGAAACAGCTGTTTGTGGAA
CAGCACAAGCACTACCTGGACGAGATCATCGAGCAGATCAGCGAGTTCTCCAAGAGAGTGATCCTGGCCG
ACGCTAATCTGGACAAAGTGCTGTCCGCCTACAACAAGCACCGGGATAAGCCCATCAGAGAGCAGGCCGA
GAATATCATCCACCTGTTTACCCTGACCAATCTGGGAGCCCCTGCCGCCTTCAAGTACTTTGACACCACC
ATCGACCGGAAGAGGTACACCAGCACCAAAGAGGTGCTGGACGCCACCCTGATCCACCAGAGCATCACCG
GCCTGTACGAGACACGGATCGACCTGTCTCAGCTGGGAGGCGACAAAAGGCCGGCGGCCACGAAAAAGGC
CGGCCAGGCAAAAAAGAAAAAGGAATTCGGCAGTGGAGAGGGCAGAGGAAGTCTGCTAACATGCGGTGAC
GTCGAGGAGAATCCTGGCCCAGTGAGCAAGGGCGAGGAGGATAACATGGCCATCATCAAGGAGTTCATGC
GCTTCAAGGTGCACATGGAGGGCTCCGTGAACGGCCACGAGTTCGAGATCGAGGGCGAGGGCGAGGGCCG
CCCCTACGAGGGCACCCAGACCGCCAAGCTGAAGGTGACCAAGGGTGGCCCCCTGCCCTTCGCCTGGGAC
ATCCTGTCCCCTCAGTTCATGTACGGCTCCAAGGCCTACGTGAAGCACCCCGCCGACATCCCCGACTACT
TGAAGCTGTCCTTCCCCGAGGGCTTCAAGTGGGAGCGCGTGATGAACTTCGAGGACGGCGGCGTGGTGAC
CGTGACCCAGGACTCCTCCCTGCAGGACGGCGAGTTCATCTACAAGGTGAAGCTGCGCGGCACCAACTTC
CCCTCCGACGGCCCCGTAATGCAGAAGAAAACCATGGGCTGGGAGGCCTCCTCCGAGCGGATGTACCCCG
AGGACGGCGCCCTGAAGGGCGAGATCAAGCAGAGGCTGAAGCTGAAGGACGGCGGCCACTACGACGCTGA
GGTCAAGACCACCTACAAGGCCAAGAAGCCCGTGCAGCTGCCCGGCGCCTACAACGTCAACATCAAGTTG
GACATCACCTCCCACAACGAGGACTACACCATCGTGGAACAGTACGAACGCGCCGAGGGCCGCCACTCCA
CCGGCGGCATGGACGAGCTGTACAAGGAATTCGGAAGCGGCGCAACAAACTTCTCACTACTCAAACAAGC
AGGTGACGTGGAGGAGAATCCCGGGCCTCTTAAGATGACCGAGTACAAGCCCACGGTGCGCCTCGCCACC
CGCGACGACGTCCCCAGGGCCGTACGCACCCTCGCCGCCGCGTTCGCCGACTACCCCGCCACGCGCCACA
CCGTCGATCCGGACCGCCACATCGAGCGGGTCACCGAGCTGCAAGAACTCTTCCTCACGCGCGTCGGGCT
CGACATCGGCAAGGTGTGGGTCGCGGACGACGGCGCCGCGGTGGCGGTCTGGACCACGCCGGAGAGCGTC
GAAGCGGGGGCGGTGTTCGCCGAGATCGGCCCGCGCATGGCCGAGTTGAGCGGTTCCCGGCTGGCCGCGC
AGCAACAGATGGAAGGCCTCCTGGCGCCGCACCGGCCCAAGGAGCCCGCGTGGTTCCTGGCCACCGTCGG
CGTCTCGCCCGACCACCAGGGCAAGGGTCTGGGCAGCGCCGTCGTGCTCCCCGGAGTGGAGGCGGCCGAG
CGCGCCGGGGTGCCCGCCTTCCTGGAGACCTCCGCGCCCCGCAACCTCCCCTTCTACGAGCGGCTCGGCT
TCACCGTCACCGCCGACGTCGAGGTGCCCGAAGGACCGCGCACCTGGTGCATGACCCGCAAGCCCGGTGC
CTGAATCGATGCGGGACTCTGGGGTTCGAAATGACCGACCAAGCGACGCCCAACCTGCCATCACGAGATT
TCGATTCCACCGCCGCCTTCTATGAAAGGTTGGGCTTCGGAATCGTTTTCCGGGACGCCGGCTGGATGAT
CCTCCAGCGCGGGGATCTCATGCTGGAGTTCTTCGCCCACCCTAGGGGGAGGCTAACTGAAACACGGAAG
GAGACAATACCGGAAGGAACCCGCGCTATGACGGCAATAAAAAGACAGAATAAAACGCACGGTGTTGGGT
CGTTTGTTCATAAACGCGGGGTTCGGTCCCAGGGCTGGCACTCTGTCGATACCCCACCGAGACCCCATTG
GGGCCAATACGCCCGCGTTTCTTCCTTTTCCCCACCCCACCCCCCAAGTTCGGGTGAAGGCCCAGGGCTC
GCAGCCAACGTCGGGGCGGCAGGCCCTGCCATAGCCTC
